>Addgene plasmid #83753 | MSCV-6NBC-GFP-PGK-Puro-Barcode76 | depositor full sequence | sequence record 159938 | Full Sequence
TGAAAGACCCCACCTGTAGGTTTGGCAAGCTAGCTTAAGTAACGCCATTTTGCAAGGCATGGAAAATACA
TAACTGAGAATAGAGAAGTTCAGATCAAGGTTAGGAACAGAGAGACAGCAGAATATGGGCCAAACAGGAT
ATCTGTGGTAAGCAGTTCCTGCCCCGGCTCAGGGCCAAGAACAGATGGTCCCCAGATGCGGTCCCGCCCT
CAGCAGTTTCTAGAGAACCATCAGATGTTTCCAGGGTGCCCCAAGGACCTGAAATGACCCTGTGCCTTAT
TTGAACTAACCAATCAGTTCGCTTCTCGCTTCTGTTCGCGCGCTTCTGCTCCCCGAGCTCAATAAAAGAG
CCCACAACCCCTCACTCGGCGCGCCAGTCCTCCGATAGACTGCGTCGCCCGGGTACCCGTATTCCCAATA
AAGCCTCTTGCTGTTTGCATCCGAATCGTGGACTCGCTGATCCTTGGGAGGGTCTCCTCAGATTGATTGA
CTGCCCACCTCGGGGGTCTTTCATTTGGAGGTTCCACCGAGATTTGGAGACCCCTGCCCAGGGACCACCG
ACCCCCCCGCCGGGAGGTAAGCTGGCCAGCGGTCGTTTCGTGTCTGTCTCTGTCTTTGTGCGTGTTTGTG
CCGGCATCTAATGTTTGCGCCTGCGTCTGTACTAGTTAGCTAACTAGCTCTGTATCTGGCGGACCCGTGG
TGGAACTGACGAGTTCTGAACACCCGGCCGCAACCCTGGGAGACGTCCCAGGGACTTTGGGGGCCGTTTT
TGTGGCCCGACCTGAGGAAGGGAGTCGATGTGGAATCCGACCCCGTCAGGATATGTGGTTCTGGTAGGAG
ACGAGAACCTAAAACAGTTCCCGCCTCCGTCTGAATTTTTGCTTTCGGTTTGGAACCGAAGCCGCGCGTC
TTGTCTGCTGCAGCGCTGCAGCATCGTTCTGTGTTGTCTCTGTCTGACTGTGTTTCTGTATTTGTCTGAA
AATTAGGGCCAGACTGTTACCACTCCCTTAAGTTTGACCTTAGGTCACTGGAAAGATGTCGAGCGGATCG
CTCACAACCAGTCGGTAGATGTCAAGAAGAGACGTTGGGTTACCTTCTGCTCTGCAGAATGGCCAACCTT
TAACGTCGGATGGCCGCGAGACGGCACCTTTAACCGAGACCTCATCACCCAGGTTAAGATCAAGGTCTTT
TCACCTGGCCCGCATGGACACCCAGACCAGGTCCCCTACATCGTGACCTGGGAAGCCTTGGCTTTTGACC
CCCCTCCCTGGGTCAAGCCCTTTGTACACCCTAAGCCTCCGCCTCCTCTTCCTCCATCCGCCCCGTCTCT
CCCCCTTGAACCTCCTCGTTCGACCCCGCCTCGATCCTCCCTTTATCCAGCCCTCACTCCTTCTCTAGGC
GCCGGAATTAGATCCCCTTAACCACCATGGTGAGCAAGGGCGAGGAGCTGTTCACCGGGGTGGTGCCCAT
CCTGGTCGAGCTGGACGGCGACGTAAACGGCCACAAGTTCAGCGTGTCCGGCGAGGGCGAGGGCGATGCC
ACCTACGGCAAGCTGACCCTGAAGTTCATCTGCACCACCGGCAAGCTGCCCGTGCCCTGGCCCACCCTCG
TGACCACCCTGACCTACGGCGTGCAGTGCTTCAGCCGCTACCCCGACCACATGAAGCAGCACGACTTCTT
CAAGTCCGCCATGCCCGAAGGCTACGTCCAGGAGCGCACCATCTTCTTCAAGGACGACGGCAACTACAAG
ACCCGCGCCGAGGTGAAGTTCGAGGGCGACACCCTGGTGAACCGCATCGAGCTGAAGGGCATCGACTTCA
AGGAGGACGGCAACATCCTGGGGCACAAGCTGGAGTACAACTACAACAGCCACAACGTCTATATCATGGC
CGACAAGCAGAAGAACGGCATCAAGGTGAACTTCAAGATCCGCCACAACATCGAGGACGGCAGCGTGCAG
CTCGCCGACCACTACCAGCAGAACACCCCCATCGGCGACGGCCCCGTGCTGCTGCCCGACAACCACTACC
TGAGCACCCAGTCCGCCCTGAGCAAAGACCCCAACGAGAAGCGCGATCACATGGTCCTGCTGGAGTTCGT
GACCGCCGCCGGGATCACTCTCGGCATGGACGAGCTGTACAAGTAGCGGAGAATTCTACCGGGTAGGGGA
GGCGCTTTTCCCAAGGCAGTCTGGAGCATGCGCTTTAGCAGCCCCGCTGGGCACTTGGCGCTACACAAGT
GGCCTCTGGCCTCGCACACATTCCACATCCACCGGTAGGCGCCAACCGGCTCCGTTCTTTGGTGGCCCCT
TCGCGCCACCTTCTACTCCTCCCCTAGTCAGGAAGTTCCCCCCCGCCCCGCAGCTCGCGTCGTGCAGGAC
GTGACAAATGGAAGTAGCACGTCTCACTAGTCTCGTGCAGATGGACAGCACCGCTGAGCAATGGAAGCGG
GTAGGCCTTTGGGGCAGCGGCCAATAGCAGCTTTGCTCCTTCGCTTTCTGGGCTCAGAGGCTGGGAAGGG
GTGGGTCCGGGGGCGGGCTCAGGGGCGGGCTCAGGGGCGGGGCGGGCGCCCGAAGGTCCTCCGGAGGCCC
GGCATTCTGCACGCTTCAAAAGCGCACGTCTGCCGCGCTGTTCTCCTCTTCCTCATCTCCGGGCCTTTCG
ACCTGCAGCCCAAGCTTACCATGACCGAGTACAAGCCCACGGTGCGCCTCGCCACCCGCGACGACGTCCC
CAGGGCCGTACGCACCCTCGCCGCCGCGTTCGCCGACTACCCCGCCACGCGCCACACCGTCGATCCGGAC
CGCCACATCGAGCGGGTCACCGAGCTGCAAGAACTCTTCCTCACGCGCGTCGGGCTCGACATCGGCAAGG
TGTGGGTCGCGGACGACGGCGCCGCGGTGGCGGTCTGGACCACGCCGGAGAGCGTCGAAGCGGGGGCGGT
GTTCGCCGAGATCGGCCCGCGCATGGCCGAGTTGAGCGGTTCCCGGCTGGCCGCGCAGCAACAGATGGAA
GGCCTCCTGGCGCCGCACCGGCCCAAGGAGCCCGCGTGGTTCCTGGCCACCGTCGGCGTCTCGCCCGACC
ACCAGGGCAAGGGTCTGGGCAGCGCCGTCGTGCTCCCCGGAGTGGAGGCGGCCGAGCGCGCCGGGGTGCC
CGCCTTCCTGGAGACCTCCGCGCCCCGCAACCTCCCCTTCTACGAGCGGCTCGGCTTCACCGTCACCGCC
GACGTCGAGGTGCCCGAAGGACCGCGCACCTGGTGCATGACCCGCAAGCCCGGTGCCTGACGCCCGCCCC
ACGACCCGCAGCGCCCGACCGAAAGGAGCGCACGACCCCATGCATCGATAAAATAAAAGATTTTATTTAG
TCTCCAGAAAAAGGGGGGAATGAAAGACCCCACCTGTAGGTTTGGCAAGCTAGCTTAAGTAACGCCATTT
TGCAAGGCATGGAAAATACATAACTGAGAATAGAGAAGTTCAGATCAAGGTTAGGAACAGAGAGACAGCA
GAATATGGGCCAAACAGGATATCTGTGGTAAGCAGTTCCTGCCCCGGCTCAGGGCCAAGAACAGATGGTC
CCCAGATGCGGTCCCGCCCTCAGCAGTTTCTAGAGAACCATCAGATGTTTCCAGGGTGCCCCAAGGACCT
GAAATGACCCTGTGCCTTATTTGAACTAACCAATCAGTTCGCTTCTCGCTTCTGTTCGCGCGCTTCTGCT
CCCCGAGCTCAATAAAAGAGCCCACAACCCCTCACTCGGCGCGCCAGTCCTCCGATAGACTGCGTCGCCC
GGGTACCCGTGTATCCAATAAACCCTCTTGCAGTTGCATCCGACTTGTGGTCTCGCTGTTCCTTGGGAGG
GTCTCCTCTGAGTGATTGACTACCCGTCAGCGGGGGTCTTTCATGGGTAACAGTTTCTTGAAGTTGGAGA
ACAACATTCTGAGGGTAGGAGTCGAATATTAAGTAATCCTGACTCAATTAGCCACTGTTTTGAATCCACA
TACTCCAATACTCCTGAAATAGTTCATTATGGACAGCGCAGAAGAGCTGGGGAGAATTAATTCGTAATCA
TGGTCATAGCTGTTTCCTGTGTGAAATTGTTATCCGCTCACAATTCCACACAACATACGAGCCGGAAGCA
TAAAGTGTAAAGCCTGGGGTGCCTAATGAGTGAGCTAACTCACATTAATTGCGTTGCGCTCACTGCCCGC
TTTCCAGTCGGGAAACCTGTCGTGCCAGCTGCATTAATGAATCGGCCAACGCGCGGGGAGAGGCGGTTTG
CGTATTGGGCGCTCTTCCGCTTCCTCGCTCACTGACTCGCTGCGCTCGGTCGTTCGGCTGCGGCGAGCGG
TATCAGCTCACTCAAAGGCGGTAATACGGTTATCCACAGAATCAGGGGATAACGCAGGAAAGAACATGTG
AGCAAAAGGCCAGCAAAAGGCCAGGAACCGTAAAAAGGCCGCGTTGCTGGCGTTTTTCCATAGGCTCCGC
CCCCCTGACGAGCATCACAAAAATCGACGCTCAAGTCAGAGGTGGCGAAACCCGACAGGACTATAAAGAT
ACCAGGCGTTTCCCCCTGGAAGCTCCCTCGTGCGCTCTCCTGTTCCGACCCTGCCGCTTACCGGATACCT
GTCCGCCTTTCTCCCTTCGGGAAGCGTGGCGCTTTCTCATAGCTCACGCTGTAGGTATCTCAGTTCGGTG
TAGGTCGTTCGCTCCAAGCTGGGCTGTGTGCACGAACCCCCCGTTCAGCCCGACCGCTGCGCCTTATCCG
GTAACTATCGTCTTGAGTCCAACCCGGTAAGACACGACTTATCGCCACTGGCAGCAGCCACTGGTAACAG
GATTAGCAGAGCGAGGTATGTAGGCGGTGCTACAGAGTTCTTGAAGTGGTGGCCTAACTACGGCTACACT
AGAAGGACAGTATTTGGTATCTGCGCTCTGCTGAAGCCAGTTACCTTCGGAAAAAGAGTTGGTAGCTCTT
GATCCGGCAAACAAACCACCGCTGGTAGCGGTGGTTTTTTTGTTTGCAAGCAGCAGATTACGCGCAGAAA
AAAAGGATCTCAAGAAGATCCTTTGATCTTTTCTACGGGGTCTGACGCTCAGTGGAACGAAAACTCACGT
TAAGGGATTTTGGTCATGAGATTATCAAAAAGGATCTTCACCTAGATCCTTTTAAATTAAAAATGAAGTT
TTAAATCAATCTAAAGTATATATGAGTAAACTTGGTCTGACAGTTACCAATGCTTAATCAGTGAGGCACC
TATCTCAGCGATCTGTCTATTTCGTTCATCCATAGTTGCCTGACTCCCCGTCGTGTAGATAACTACGATA
CGGGAGGGCTTACCATCTGGCCCCAGTGCTGCAATGATACCGCGAGACCCACGCTCACCGGCTCCAGATT
TATCAGCAATAAACCAGCCAGCCGGAAGGGCCGAGCGCAGAAGTGGTCCTGCAACTTTATCCGCCTCCAT
CCAGTCTATTAATTGTTGCCGGGAAGCTAGAGTAAGTAGTTCGCCAGTTAATAGTTTGCGCAACGTTGTT
GCCATTGCTACAGGCATCGTGGTGTCACGCTCGTCGTTTGGTATGGCTTCATTCAGCTCCGGTTCCCAAC
GATCAAGGCGAGTTACATGATCCCCCATGTTGTGCAAAAAAGCGGTTAGCTCCTTCGGTCCTCCGATCGT
TGTCAGAAGTAAGTTGGCCGCAGTGTTATCACTCATGGTTATGGCAGCACTGCATAATTCTCTTACTGTC
ATGCCATCCGTAAGATGCTTTTCTGTGACTGGTGAGTACTCAACCAAGTCATTCTGAGAATAGTGTATGC
GGCGACCGAGTTGCTCTTGCCCGGCGTCAATACGGGATAATACCGCGCCACATAGCAGAACTTTAAAAGT
GCTCATCATTGGAAAACGTTCTTCGGGGCGAAAACTCTCAAGGATCTTACCGCTGTTGAGATCCAGTTCG
ATGTAACCCACTCGTGCACCCAACTGATCTTCAGCATCTTTTACTTTCACCAGCGTTTCTGGGTGAGCAA
AAACAGGAAGGCAAAATGCCGCAAAAAAGGGAATAAGGGCGACACGGAAATGTTGAATACTCATACTCTT
CCTTTTTCAATATTATTGAAGCATTTATCAGGGTTATTGTCTCATGAGCGGATACATATTTGAATGTATT
TAGAAAAATAAACAAATAGGGGTTCCGCGCACATTTCCCCGAAAAGTGCCACCTGACGTCTAAGAAACCA
TTATTATCATGACATTAACCTATAAAAATAGGCGTATCACGAGGCCCTTTCGTCTCGCGCGTTTCGGTGA
TGACGGTGAAAACCTCTGACACATGCAGCTCCCGGAGACGGTCACAGCTTGTCTGTAAGCGGATGCCGGG
AGCAGACAAGCCCGTCAGGGCGCGTCAGCGGGTGTTGGCGGGTGTCGGGGCTGGCTTAACTATGCGGCAT
CAGAGCAGATTGTACTGAGAGTGCACCATATGCGGTGTGAAATACCGCACAGATGCGTAAGGAGAAAATA
CCGCATCAGGCGCCATTCGCCATTCAGGCTGCGCAACTGTTGGGAAGGGCGATCGGTGCGGGCCTCTTCG
CTATTACGCCAGCTGGCGAAAGGGGGATGTGCTGCAAGGCGATTAAGTTGGGTAACGCCAGGGTTTTCCC
AGTCACGACGTTGTAAAACGACGGCGCAAGGAATGGTGCATGCAAGGAGATGGCGCCCAACAGTCCCCCG
GCCACGGGGCCTGCCACCATACCCACGCCGAAACAAGCGCTCATGAGCCCGAAGTGGCGAGCCCGATCTT
CCCCATCGGTGATGTCGGCGATATAGGCGCCAGCAACCGCACCTGTGGCGCCGGTGATGCCGGCCACGAT
GCGTCCGGCGTAGAGGCGATTAGTCCAATTTGTTAAAGACAGGATATCAGTGGTCCAGGCTCTAGTTTTG
ACTCAACAATATCACCAGCTGAAGCCTATAGAGTACGAGCCATAGATAAAATAAAAGATTTTATTTAGTC
TCCAGAAAAAGGGGGGAA
Features (pLannotate 1.2.2; 19 found; start..end, strand, type, name):
    579..920     +  misc_feature   MESV Ψ: packaging signal of murine embryonic stem cell virus
    987..1403    +  CDS            gag (truncated): truncated Moloney murine leukemia virus (MMLV) gag gene lacking the start codon
   1427..2143    +  CDS            EGFP: EGFP is a basic (constitutively fluorescent) green fluorescent protein published in 1996, derived from Aequorea victoria. It is reported to be a rapidly-maturing weak dimer with moderate acid sensitivity.
   2161..2660    +  promoter       PGK promoter: mouse phosphoglycerate kinase 1 promoter
   2681..3280    +  CDS            PuroR: puromycin N-acetyltransferase; pac from Streptomyces alboniger; confers resistance to puromycin
   3380..3894    +  LTR            3' LTR: 3' long terminal repeat from murine embryonic stem cell virus
   4087..4103    -  protein_bind   lac operator: The lac repressor binds to the lac operator to inhibit transcription in E. coli. This inhibition can be relieved by adding lactose or isopropyl-β-D-thiogalactopyranoside (IPTG). lac repressor encoded by lacI
   4111..4141    -  promoter       lac promoter: promoter for the E. coli lac operon
   4156..4177    -  protein_bind   CAP binding site: CAP binding activates transcription in the presence of cAMP. E. coli catabolite activator protein
   4190..4282    -  CDS            lacI (fragment): lac repressor; lacI; The lac repressor binds to the lac operator to inhibit transcription in E. coli. This inhibition can be relieved by adding lactose or isopropyl-β-D-thiogalactopyranoside (IPTG).
   4465..5053    -  rep_origin     ori: high-copy-number ColE1/pMB1/pBR322/pUC origin of replication
   5224..6084    -  CDS            AmpR: β-lactamase; bla; confers resistance to ampicillin, carbenicillin, and related antibiotics
   6085..6189    -  promoter       AmpR promoter: bla
   6284..6319    +  CDS            rop (fragment): Rop protein, which maintains plasmids at low copy number; rop
   6421..6520    +  misc_feature   bom (fragment): basis of mobility region from pBR322
   6526..6675    -  CDS            lacZα (fragment): LacZα fragment of β-galactosidase; lacZ fragment
   6675..6876    -  CDS            TcR (fragment): tetracycline efflux protein; tet; confers resistance to tetracycline
   6877..6975    +  CDS            env (fragment): murine leukemia virus gPr80 envelope polyprotein precursor; env; proteolytically cleaved into gp70SU and p15TM subunits
   7017..515     +  LTR            5' LTR (across the origin): 5' long terminal repeat from murine embryonic stem cell virus
