[The description below was written by a language model from this plasmid's Addgene catalogue record, the feature table of its GenBank file and pLannotate feature annotations shown in this document.]
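Description:
MSCV-6NBC-GFP-PGK-Puro-Barcode76 is a 7,018-nt gammaretroviral transfer plasmid built on the MSCV (murine stem cell virus) backbone. It carries a single defined synthetic six-nucleotide barcode ("Barcode76") and is intended for making stably barcoded cell line variants. In bacteria it is maintained through a high-copy ColE1/pUC-type origin and selected with ampicillin via the β-lactamase gene. The annotated fragments of lacI, lacZα, rop, bom, TcR and env are non-functional remnants of earlier cloning vectors.

The proviral region is bounded by 5′ and 3′ MESV-derived LTRs. It contains the Ψ packaging signal and a truncated, start-codon-less gag segment, which together promote encapsidation of the genomic RNA when the plasmid is introduced into a packaging cell line that supplies gag-pol and env in trans. No internal promoter is annotated upstream of EGFP, so EGFP appears to be expressed from the 5′ LTR. A mouse PGK promoter further downstream independently drives puromycin N-acetyltransferase. Transduced cells can therefore be identified by green fluorescence and enriched with puromycin.

The barcode itself is not annotated in the feature table. The catalogue states it was inserted between a BglII site (destroyed during cloning) and an EcoRI site, and the short gap between gag and EGFP is consistent with a position just upstream of the reporter, though the record does not confirm this. The accompanying GenBank file covers only an 831-bp stretch spanning EGFP. The associated publication describes an in vivo multiplexed small-molecule screening platform, and the record implies a series of such vectors, each with its own barcode for marking a distinct cell line variant.
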