Addgene plasmid #83753: MSCV-6NBC-GFP-PGK-Puro-Barcode76
Purpose: individual 6N barcode to make barcoded cell line variants
Depositing lab: Monte Winslow. Depositing organization: Stanford University. Publication: An in vivo multiplexed small-molecule screening platform. Gruner BM, Schulze CJ, Yang D, Ogasawara D, Dix MM, Rogers ZN, Chuang CH, McFarland CD, Chiou SH, Brown JM, Cravatt BF, Bogyo M, Winslow MM. Nat Methods. 2016 Sep 12. doi: 10.1038/nmeth.3992. PubMed 27617390.
Backbone
  Vector backbone: MSCV
  Vector type: Retroviral
  Selectable markers: Puromycin
Growth in bacteria
  Bacterial resistance: Ampicillin, 100 μg/mL
  Growth temperature: 37°C
  Growth strain: DH5alpha
  Copy number: High Copy
Gene/Insert
  Gene/Insert name: Barcode76
  Species: Synthetic
  Cloning method: Restriction Enzyme; 5′ cloning site BglII (destroyed during cloning); 3′ cloning site EcoRI (not destroyed)
  Sequencing primers: 5′ CCCTTGAACCTCCTCGTTCGACC
Terms and licenses: Academic/Nonprofit Terms; Industry Terms: Not Available to Industry
How to cite: MSCV-6NBC-GFP-PGK-Puro-Barcode76 was a gift from Monte Winslow (Addgene plasmid # 83753 ; http://n2t.net/addgene:83753 ; RRID:Addgene_83753)
