LOCUS       Exported 831 bp ds-DNA linear SYN 05-JUL-2021
DEFINITION  individual 6N barcode to make barcoded cell line variants.
ACCESSION   .
VERSION     .
KEYWORDS    MSCV-6NBC-GFP-PGK-Puro-Barcode76
SOURCE      synthetic DNA construct
  ORGANISM  synthetic DNA construct
REFERENCE   1 (bases 1 to 831)
  AUTHORS   Gruner BM, Schulze CJ, Yang D, Ogasawara D, Dix MM, Rogers ZN,
            Chuang CH, McFarland CD, Chiou SH, Brown JM, Cravatt BF, Bogyo M,
            Winslow MM
  TITLE     An in vivo multiplexed small-molecule screening platform.
  JOURNAL   Nat Methods. 2016 Sep 12. doi: 10.1038/nmeth.3992.
  PUBMED    27617390
REFERENCE   2 (bases 1 to 831)
  AUTHORS   .
  TITLE     Direct Submission
  JOURNAL   Exported Jul 5, 2021 from SnapGene Server 1.1.58
            http://www.snapgene.com
FEATURES             Location/Qualifiers
     source          1..831
                     /organism="synthetic DNA construct"
                     /mol_type="other DNA"
     CDS             50..766
                     /codon_start=1
                     /product="enhanced GFP"
                     /label=EGFP
                     /translation="MVSKGEELFTGVVPILVELDGDVNGHKFSVSGEGEGDATYGKLTL
                     KFICTTGKLPVPWPTLVTTLTYGVQCFSRYPDHMKQHDFFKSAMPEGYVQERTIFFKDD
                     GNYKTRAEVKFEGDTLVNRIELKGIDFKEDGNILGHKLEYNYNSHNVYIMADKQKNGIK
                     VNFKIRHNIEDGSVQLADHYQQNTPIGDGPVLLPDNHYLSTQSALSKDPNEKRDHMVLL
                     EFVTAAGITLGMDELYK"
     primer_bind     complement(95..116)
                     /label=EGFP-N
                     /note="EGFP, reverse primer"
     primer_bind     complement(356..375)
                     /label=EXFP-R
                     /note="For distinguishing EGFP variants, reverse primer"
     primer_bind     703..724
                     /label=EGFP-C
                     /note="EGFP, forward primer"
ORIGIN
        1 cagccctcac tccttctcta ggcgccggaa ttagatcccc ttaaccacca tggtgagcaa
       61 gggcgaggag ctgttcaccg gggtggtgcc catcctggtc gagctggacg gcgacgtaaa
      121 cggccacaag ttcagcgtgt ccggcgaggg cgagggcgat gccacctacg gcaagctgac
      181 cctgaagttc atctgcacca ccggcaagct gcccgtgccc tggcccaccc tcgtgaccac
      241 cctgacctac ggcgtgcagt gcttcagccg ctaccccgac cacatgaagc agcacgactt
      301 cttcaagtcc gccatgcccg aaggctacgt ccaggagcgc accatcttct tcaaggacga
      361 cggcaactac aagacccgcg ccgaggtgaa gttcgagggc gacaccctgg tgaaccgcat
      421 cgagctgaag ggcatcgact tcaaggagga cggcaacatc ctggggcaca agctggagta
      481 caactacaac agccacaacg tctatatcat ggccgacaag cagaagaacg gcatcaaggt
      541 gaacttcaag atccgccaca acatcgagga cggcagcgtg cagctcgccg accactacca
      601 gcagaacacc cccatcggcg acggccccgt gctgctgccc gacaaccact acctgagcac
      661 ccagtccgcc ctgagcaaag accccaacga gaagcgcgat cacatggtcc tgctggagtt
      721 cgtgaccgcc gccgggatca ctctcggcat ggacgagctg tacaagtagc ggagaattct
      781 accgggtagg ggaggcgctt ttcccaaggc agtctggagc atgcgcttta g
//
